Addgene plasmid #141924: TFORF2103
Purpose: Lentiviral vector for overexpressing transcription factor ORFs with unique 24-bp barcodes. Barcodes facilitate identification of transcription factors in pooled screens.
Depositing lab: Feng Zhang. Depositing organization: Broad Institute. Publication: A transcription factor atlas of directed differentiation. Joung J, Ma S, Tay T, Geiger-Schuller KR, Kirchgatterer PC, Verdine VK, Guo B, Arias-Garcia MA, Allen WE, Singh A, Kuksenko O, Abudayyeh OO, Gootenberg JS, Fu Z, Macrae RK, Buenrostro JD, Regev A, Zhang F. Cell. 2023 Jan 5;186(1):209-229.e26. doi: 10.1016/j.cell.2022.11.026. PubMed 36608654.
Backbone
  Vector backbone: pLX_TRC317
  Backbone manufacturer: Broad Institute Genetic Perturbation Platform
  Backbone size w/o insert (bp): 8264
  Vector type: Mammalian Expression, Lentiviral
  Selectable markers: Puromycin
Growth in bacteria
  Bacterial resistance: Ampicillin, 100 μg/mL
  Growth temperature: 37°C
  Growth strain: NEB Stable
  Copy number: High Copy
Gene/Insert
  Gene/Insert name: ZBTB32
  Species: H. sapiens (human)
  Insert size (bp): 1565
  Entrez Gene: ZBTB32 (a.k.a. FAXF, FAZF, Rog, TZFP, ZNF538, mynn)
  Promoter: EF1a
  Cloning method: Unknown
  Sequencing primers: 5′ GGGTGGAGACTGAAGTTAGGCCAG; 3′ CACATAGCGTAAAAGGAGCAACATAG
Terms and licenses: Academic/Nonprofit Terms; Industry Terms: Not Available to Industry
Depositor comments: NM_014383,XM_017026589,XM_011526718,ENST00000392197,ENST00000262630 . The transcription factor ORF portion of this plasmid was synthesized by Genewiz. Please test multiple small colonies in case of plasmid recombination. To make this collection available in a timely manner, a portion of this collection was not fully sequenced by Addgene. If an Addgene verified full plasmid sequence is not available, please contact us prior to placing an order to request the full sequence.
How to cite: TFORF2103 was a gift from Feng Zhang (Addgene plasmid # 141924 ; http://n2t.net/addgene:141924 ; RRID:Addgene_141924)
