[The description below was written by a language model from this plasmid's Addgene catalogue record and pLannotate feature annotations shown in this document.]
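Description:
TFORF2103 is a lentiviral mammalian expression plasmid built on the pLX_TRC317 backbone that carries the human transcription factor ZBTB32 (also known as FAZF, TZFP or ZNF538) as a synthesized open reading frame. It belongs to a barcoded transcription factor ORF collection in which each construct carries a unique 24-bp barcode, so that the factor delivered to a cell can be identified by sequencing in pooled overexpression screens. The barcode is not annotated in the feature table, so its exact position is not stated. In bacteria the 9.8 kb plasmid is maintained through a high-copy ColE1/pUC-type origin and ampicillin resistance. An f1 origin and residual lac and T7/T3 promoter elements remain from the cloning backbone. The depositor notes that the plasmid can recombine during propagation, which is common for LTR-containing vectors.

The viral portion has a third-generation, self-inactivating layout. An RSV promoter drives a truncated HIV-1 5' LTR, followed by the Ψ packaging signal with a partial gag sequence, the Rev response element for Rev-dependent nuclear export of the genomic RNA, and a central polypurine tract. The ΔU3 3' LTR disables viral promoter activity after integration, and an SV40 polyadenylation signal lies downstream of it. Within the transferred region, an SV40 early promoter drives puromycin N-acetyltransferase for selection of transduced cells. A separate EF-1α promoter gives strong constitutive expression of the ZBTB32 coding sequence, and the WPRE downstream enhances transcript stability and expression. ZBTB32 is annotated as a DNA-binding protein that may act as either a transcriptional activator or repressor and may influence helper T-cell differentiation. The construct is used to produce lentivirus for stable ZBTB32 overexpression, either individually or in pooled transcription factor screens.
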