Features (pLannotate 1.2.2; 31 found; start..end, strand, type, name):
      5..231     +  promoter       RSV promoter: Rous sarcoma virus enhancer/promoter
    232..412     +  LTR            5' LTR (truncated): truncated 5' long terminal repeat (LTR) from HIV-1
    459..584     +  misc_feature   HIV-1 Ψ: packaging signal of human immunodeficiency virus type 1
    568..931     +  CDS            HIV-1 gag (fragment): gag protein from human immunodeficiency virus 1; gag
   1077..1310    +  misc_feature   RRE: The Rev response element (RRE) of HIV-1 allows for Rev-dependent mRNA export from the nucleus to the cytoplasm.
   1687..1713    +  CDS            Rev (fragment): human immunodeficiency virus 1 (HIV-1) Rev protein; rev; enhances nuclear export of unspliced and incompletely spliced viral mRNAs
   1720..1743    +  promoter       SV40 promoter (fragment): SV40 early promoter
   1744..1815    +  promoter       SV40 promoter (fragment): SV40 enhancer and early promoter
   1839..1974    +  rep_origin     SV40 ori: SV40 origin of replication
   2020..2616    +  CDS            PuroR (fragment): puromycin N-acetyltransferase; pac from Streptomyces; confers resistance to puromycin
   2665..2782    +  misc_feature   cPPT/CTS: central polypurine tract and central termination sequence of HIV-1
   2847..2913    +  CDS            small t antigen (fragment): SV40 (simian virus 40) small t antigen
   2920..4098    +  promoter       EF-1α promoter: strong constitutive promoter for human elongation factor EF-1α
   4115..5575    +  CDS            ZBTB32: ZBT32_HUMAN - Also known as FAZF, TZFP, ZNF538. Experimental evidence at protein level: Swiss-Prot protein existence level 1. DNA-binding protein that binds to the to a 5'-TGTACAGTGT-3' core sequence. May function as a transcriptional transactivator and transcriptional repressor. Probably exerts its repressor effect by preventing GATA3 from binding to DNA. May play a role in regulating the differentiation and activation of helper T-cells (By similarity). From Homo sapiens (Human).
   5591..5644    +  promoter       U6 promoter (fragment): RNA polymerase III promoter for human U6 snRNA
   5686..6274    +  misc_feature   WPRE: woodchuck hepatitis virus posttranscriptional regulatory element
   6325..6344    +  misc_feature   cPPT/CTS (fragment): central polypurine tract and central termination sequence of HIV-1
   6346..6579    +  LTR            3' LTR (ΔU3): self-inactivating 3' long terminal repeat (LTR) from HIV-1
   6657..6778    +  polyA_signal   SV40 poly(A) signal: SV40 polyadenylation signal
   6818..6953    +  rep_origin     SV40 ori: SV40 origin of replication
   6974..6992    -  promoter       T7 promoter: promoter for bacteriophage T7 RNA polymerase
   7000..7155    +  CDS            lacZα (fragment): LacZα fragment of β-galactosidase; lacZ fragment
   7160..7588    +  rep_origin     f1 ori (sequence partly withheld): f1 bacteriophage origin of replication; arrow indicates direction of (+) strand synthesis
   7641..7745    +  promoter       AmpR promoter: bla
   7746..8606    +  CDS            AmpR: β-lactamase; bla; confers resistance to ampicillin, carbenicillin, and related antibiotics
   8777..9365    +  rep_origin     ori: high-copy-number ColE1/pMB1/pBR322/pUC origin of replication
   9548..9640    +  CDS            lacI (fragment): lac repressor; lacI; The lac repressor binds to the lac operator to inhibit transcription in E. coli. This inhibition can be relieved by adding lactose or isopropyl-β-D-thiogalactopyranoside (IPTG).
   9653..9674    +  protein_bind   CAP binding site: CAP binding activates transcription in the presence of cAMP. E. coli catabolite activator protein
   9689..9719    +  promoter       lac promoter: promoter for the E. coli lac operon
   9727..9743    +  protein_bind   lac operator: The lac repressor binds to the lac operator to inhibit transcription in E. coli. This inhibition can be relieved by adding lactose or isopropyl-β-D-thiogalactopyranoside (IPTG). lac repressor encoded by lacI
   9788..9806    +  promoter       T3 promoter: promoter for bacteriophage T3 RNA polymerase
>Addgene plasmid #141924 | TFORF2103 | addgene full sequence | sequence record 391549 | Addgene NGS Result
TTAATGTAGTCTTATGCAATACTCTTGTAGTCTTGCAACATGGTAACGATGAGTTAGCAACATGCCTTAC
AAGGAGAGAAAAAGCACCGTGCATGCCGATTGGTGGAAGTAAGGTGGTACGATCGTGCCTTATTAGGAAG
GCAACAGACGGGTCTGACATGGATTGGACGAACCACTGAATTGCCGCATTGCAGAGATATTGTATTTAAG
TGCCTAGCTCGATACATAAACGGGTCTCTCTGGTTAGACCAGATCTGAGCCTGGGAGCTCTCTGGCTAAC
TAGGGAACCCACTGCTTAAGCCTCAATAAAGCTTGCCTTGAGTGCTTCAAGTAGTGTGTGCCCGTCTGTT
GTGTGACTCTGGTAACTAGAGATCCCTCAGACCCTTTTAGTCAGTGTGGAAAATCTCTAGCAGTGGCGCC
CGAACAGGGACTTGAAAGCGAAAGGGAAACCAGAGGAGCTCTCTCGACGCAGGACTCGGCTTGCTGAAGC
GCGCACGGCAAGAGGCGAGGGGCGGCGACTGGTGAGTACGCCAAAAATTTTGACTAGCGGAGGCTAGAAG
GAGAGAGATGGGTGCGAGAGCGTCAGTATTAAGCGGGGGAGAATTAGATCGCGATGGGAAAAAATTCGGT
TAAGGCCAGGGGGAAAGAAAAAATATAAATTAAAACATATAGTATGGGCAAGCAGGGAGCTAGAACGATT
CGCAGTTAATCCTGGCCTGTTAGAAACATCAGAAGGCTGTAGACAAATACTGGGACAGCTACAACCATCC
CTTCAGACAGGATCAGAAGAACTTAGATCATTATATAATACAGTAGCAACCCTCTATTGTGTGCATCAAA
GGATAGAGATAAAAGACACCAAGGAAGCTTTAGACAAGATAGAGGAAGAGCAAAACAAAAGTAAGACCAC
CGCACAGCAAGCGGCCGCTGATCTTCAGACCTGGAGGAGGAGATATGAGGGACAATTGGAGAAGTGAATT
ATATAAATATAAAGTAGTAAAAATTGAACCATTAGGAGTAGCACCCACCAAGGCAAAGAGAAGAGTGGTG
CAGAGAGAAAAAAGAGCAGTGGGAATAGGAGCTTTGTTCCTTGGGTTCTTGGGAGCAGCAGGAAGCACTA
TGGGCGCAGCGTCAATGACGCTGACGGTACAGGCCAGACAATTATTGTCTGGTATAGTGCAGCAGCAGAA
CAATTTGCTGAGGGCTATTGAGGCGCAACAGCATCTGTTGCAACTCACAGTCTGGGGCATCAAGCAGCTC
CAGGCAAGAATCCTGGCTGTGGAAAGATACCTAAAGGATCAACAGCTCCTGGGGATTTGGGGTTGCTCTG
GAAAACTCATTTGCACCACTGCTGTGCCTTGGAATGCTAGTTGGAGTAATAAATCTCTGGAACAGATTTG
GAATCACACGACCTGGATGGAGTGGGACAGAGAAATTAACAATTACACAAGCTTAATACACTCCTTAATT
GAAGAATCGCAAAACCAGCAAGAAAAGAATGAACAAGAATTATTGGAATTAGATAAATGGGCAAGTTTGT
GGAATTGGTTTAACATAACAAATTGGCTGTGGTATATAAAATTATTCATAATGATAGTAGGAGGCTTGGT
AGGTTTAAGAATAGTTTTTGCTGTACTTTCTATAGTGAATAGAGTTAGGCAGGGATATTCACCATTATCG
TTTCAGACCCACCTCCCAACCCCGAGGGGACCCATGCATTGCATCTCAATTAGTCAGCAACCAGGTGTGG
AAAGTCCCCAGGCTCCCCAGCAGGCAGAAGTATGCAAAGCATGCGTCTCAATTAGTCAGCAACCATAGTC
CCGCCCCTAACTCCGCCCATCCCGCCCCTAACTCCGCCCAGTTCCGCCCATTCTCCGCCCCATGGCTGAC
TAATTTTTTTTATTTATGCAGAGGCCGAGGCCGCCTCGGCCTCTGAGCTATTCCAGAAGTAGTGAGGAGG
CTTTTTTGGAGGCCTAGGCTTTTGCAAAAAGCTTTCTAGAGGTACCACCGGAGCTTACCATGACCGAGTA
CAAGCCCACGGTGCGCCTCGCCACCCGCGACGACGTCCCCAGGGCCGTACGCACCCTCGCCGCCGCGTTC
GCCGACTACCCCGCCACGCGCCACACCGTCGATCCGGACCGCCACATCGAGCGGGTCACCGAGCTGCAAG
AACTCTTCCTCACGCGCGTCGGGCTCGACATCGGCAAGGTGTGGGTCGCGGACGACGGCGCCGCCGTGGC
GGTCTGGACCACGCCGGAGAGCGTCGAAGCGGGGGCGGTGTTCGCCGAGATCGGCCCGCGCATGGCCGAG
TTGAGCGGTTCCCGGCTGGCCGCGCAGCAACAGATGGAAGGCCTCCTGGCGCCGCACCGGCCCAAGGAGC
CCGCGTGGTTCCTGGCCACCGTCGGCGTCTCGCCCGACCACCAGGGCAAGGGTCTGGGCAGCGCCGTCGT
GCTCCCCGGAGTGGAGGCGGCCGAGCGCGCCGGGGTGCCCGCCTTCCTGGAGACCTCCGCGCCCCGCAAC
CTCCCCTTCTACGAGCGGCTCGGCTTCACCGTCACCGCCGACGTCGAGGTGCCCGAAGGACCGCGCACCT
GGTGCATGACCCGCAAGCCCGGTGCCAGTTAACGAATTCTAGATCTTGAGACAAATGGCAGTATTCATCC
ACAATTTTAAAAGAAAAGGGGGGATTGGGGGGTACAGTGCAGGGGAAAGAATAGTAGACATAATAGCAAC
AGACATACAAACTAAAGAATTACAAAAACAAATTACAAAAATTCAAAATTTTCGGGTTTATTACAGGGAC
AGCAGAGATCCACTTTGGCGCCGGCTCGAGGCCTGCAGGTGCAAAGATGGATAAAGTTTTAAACAGAGAG
GAATCTTTGCAGCTAATGGACCTTCTAGGTCTTGAAAGGAGTGGGAATTGGCTCCGGTGCCCGTCAGTGG
GCAGAGCGCACATCGCCCACAGTCCCCGAGAAGTTGGGGGGAGGGGTCGGCAATTGAACCGGTGCCTAGA
GAAGGTGGCGCGGGGTAAACTGGGAAAGTGATGTCGTGTACTGGCTCCGCCTTTTTCCCGAGGGTGGGGG
AGAACCGTATATAAGTGCAGTAGTCGCCGTGAACGTTCTTTTTCGCAACGGGTTTGCCGCCAGAACACAG
GTAAGTGCCGTGTGTGGTTCCCGCGGGCCTGGCCTCTTTACGGGTTATGGCCCTTGCGTGCCTTGAATTA
CTTCCACCTGGCTGCAGTACGTGATTCTTGATCCCGAGCTTCGGGTTGGAAGTGGGTGGGAGAGTTCGAG
GCCTTGCGCTTAAGGAGCCCCTTCGCCTCGTGCTTGAGTTGAGGCCTGGCCTGGGCGCTGGGGCCGCCGC
GTGCGAATCTGGTGGCACCTTCGCGCCTGTCTCGCTGCTTTCGATAAGTCTCTAGCCATTTAAAATTTTT
GATGACCTGCTGCGACGCTTTTTTTCTGGCAAGATAGTCTTGTAAATGCGGGCCAAGATCTGCACACTGG
TATTTCGGTTTTTGGGGCCGCGGGCGGCGACGGGGCCCGTGCGTCCCAGCGCACATGTTCGGCGAGGCGG
GGCCTGCGAGCGCGGCCACCGAGAATCGGACGGGGGTAGTCTCAAGCTGGCCGGCCTGCTCTGGTGCCTG
GCCTCGCGCCGCCGTGTATCGCCCCGCCCTGGGCGGCAAGGCTGGCCCGGTCGGCACCAGTTGCGTGAGC
GGAAAGATGGCCGCTTCCCGGCCCTGCTGCAGGGAGCTCAAAATGGAGGACGCGGCGCTCGGGAGAGCGG
GCGGGTGAGTCACCCACACAAAGGAAAAGGGCCTTTCCGTCCTCAGCCGTCGCTTCATGTGACTCCACGG
AGTACCGGGCGCCGTCCAGGCACCTCGATTAGTTCTCGAGCTTTTGGAGTACGTCGTCTTTAGGTTGGGG
GGAGGGGTTTTATGCGATGGAGTTTCCCCACACTGAGTGGGTGGAGACTGAAGTTAGGCCAGCTTGGCAC
TTGATGTAATTCTCCTTGGAATTTGCCCTTTTTGAGTTTGGATCTTGGTTCATTCTCAAGCCTCAGACAG
TGGTTCAAAGTTTTTTTCTTCCATTTCAGGTGTCGTGAGGCTAGCACCGCCACCATGTCCCTGCCCCCCA
TAAGACTGCCCAGCCCCTATGGCTCTGATCGGCTGGTACAGCTAGCAGCCAGGCTCCGGCCAGCACTCTG
TGATACTCTGATCACCGTAGGGAGCCAGGAGTTCCCCGCCCACAGCCTGGTGCTAGCAGGTGTCAGCCAG
CAGCTGGGCCGCAGGGGCCAGTGGGCTCTGGGAGAAGGCATCAGCCCTTCTACCTTTGCCCAGCTCCTGA
ACTTTGTGTATGGGGAGAGTGTAGAGCTGCAGCCTGGAGAGCTAAGGCCCCTTCAGGAGGCGGCCAGGGC
CTTGGGAGTGCAGTCCCTGGAAGAGGCATGCTGGAGGGCTCGAGGGGACAGGGCTAAAAAGCCAGATCCA
GGCCTGAAGAAACATCAGGAGGAGCCAGAGAAACCCTCAAGGAATCCTGAGAGAGAACTGGGGGACCCTG
GAGAGAAGCAGAAACCAGAACAGGTTTCTAGAACTGGTGGGAGAGAACAGGAGATGTTGCACAAGCACTC
GCCACCAAGAGGCAGACCCGAGATGGCAGGAGCAACGCAGGAGGCTCAGCAGGAACAGACCAGGTCAAAG
GAGAAACGCCTCCAAGCCCCTGTTGGCCAAAGGGGAGCAGATGGGAAGCATGGAGTGCTCACGTGGTTGA
GGGAAAATCCAGGGGGCTCTGAGGAAAGTCTGCGCAAGCTCCCTGGCCCCCTTCCCCCAGCAGGCTCCCT
GCAAACCAGCGTCACCCCTAGGCCCTCGTGGGCTGAGGCCCCTTGGTTGGTGGGGGGCCAGCCTGCCCTG
TGGAGCATCCTGCTGATGCCGCCCAGATATGGCATTCCCTTCTACCATAGCACCCCCACCACTGGAGCCT
GGCAGGAGGTCTGGCGGGAACAGAGGATCCCACTGTCCCTAAATGCCCCCAAAGGGCTCTGGAGCCAGAA
CCAGTTGGCCTCCTCCAGCCCTACCCCAGGTTCCCTCCCCCAGGGCCCCGCACAGCTCAGCCCTGGGGAG
ATGGAAGAGTCTGATCAGGGGCACACAGGCGCACTTGCAACCTGTGCGGGTCATGAGGACAAGGCAGGCT
GCCCACCTCGCCCGCACCCTCCCCCGGCCCCTCCTGCTCGGTCTCGGCCCTATGCGTGCTCTGTCTGTGG
AAAGAGGTTTTCACTCAAGCATCAGATGGAGACGCACTACCGAGTCCACACAGGAGAGAAGCCCTTCTCC
TGTAGCCTTTGTCCTCAGCGCTCCCGGGACTTCTCGGCCATGACCAAGCACCTGCGGACACACGGGGCCG
CTCCGTACCGCTGCTCCCTGTGCGGGGCCGGCTGTCCCAGCCTGGCCTCCATGCAGGCGCACATGCGCGG
TCACTCGCCCAGCCAACTCCCGCCCGGATGGACCATCCGCTCCACCTTCCTCTACTCCTCCTCGAGGCCG
TCTCGGCCCTCGACCTCTCCCTGTTGTCCTTCTTCCTCCACCACCTAGTAATGAACTAGTCCGTAACTTG
AAAGTATTTCGATTTCTTGGCTTTATATATCTTGTGGAAAGGACGATACTCTATGCCGAGACACCGTCAA
ACGCGTTAAGTCGACAATCAACCTCTGGATTACAAAATTTGTGAAAGATTGACTGGTATTCTTAACTATG
TTGCTCCTTTTACGCTATGTGGATACGCTGCTTTAATGCCTTTGTATCATGCTATTGCTTCCCGTATGGC
TTTCATTTTCTCCTCCTTGTATAAATCCTGGTTGCTGTCTCTTTATGAGGAGTTGTGGCCCGTTGTCAGG
CAACGTGGCGTGGTGTGCACTGTGTTTGCTGACGCAACCCCCACTGGTTGGGGCATTGCCACCACCTGTC
AGCTCCTTTCCGGGACTTTCGCTTTCCCCCTCCCTATTGCCACGGCGGAACTCATCGCCGCCTGCCTTGC
CCGCTGCTGGACAGGGGCTCGGCTGTTGGGCACTGACAATTCCGTGGTGTTGTCGGGGAAATCATCGTCC
TTTCCTTGGCTGCTCGCCTGTGTTGCCACCTGGATTCTGCGCGGGACGTCCTTCTGCTACGTCCCTTCGG
CCCTCAATCCAGCGGACCTTCCTTCCCGCGGCCTGCTGCCGGCTCTGCGGCCTCTTCCGCGTCTTCGCCT
TCGCCCTCAGACGAGTCGGATCTCCCTTTGGGCCGCCTCCCCGCGTCGACTTTAAGACCAATGACTTACA
AGGCAGCTGTAGATCTTAGCCACTTTTTAAAAGAAAAGGGGGGACTGGAAGGGCTAATTCACTCCCAACG
AAGACAAGATCTGCTTTTTGCTTGTACTGGGTCTCTCTGGTTAGACCAGATCTGAGCCTGGGAGCTCTCT
GGCTAACTAGGGAACCCACTGCTTAAGCCTCAATAAAGCTTGCCTTGAGTGCTTCAAGTAGTGTGTGCCC
GTCTGTTGTGTGACTCTGGTAACTAGAGATCCCTCAGACCCTTTTAGTCAGTGTGGAAAATCTCTAGCAG
TACGTATAGTAGTTCATGTCATCTTATTATTCAGTATTTATAACTTGCAAAGAAATGAATATCAGAGAGT
GAGAGGAACTTGTTTATTGCAGCTTATAATGGTTACAAATAAAGCAATAGCATCACAAATTTCACAAATA
AAGCATTTTTTTCACTGCATTCTAGTTGTGGTTTGTCCAAACTCATCAATGTATCTTATCATGTCTGGCT
CTAGCTATCCCGCCCCTAACTCCGCCCATCCCGCCCCTAACTCCGCCCAGTTCCGCCCATTCTCCGCCCC
ATGGCTGACTAATTTTTTTTATTTATGCAGAGGCCGAGGCCGCCTCGGCCTCTGAGCTATTCCAGAAGTA
GTGAGGAGGCTTTTTTGGAGGCCTAGGGACGTACCCAATTCGCCCTATAGTGAGTCGTATTACGCGCGCT
CACTGGCCGTCGTTTTACAACGTCGTGACTGGGAAAACCCTGGCGTTACCCAACTTAATCGCCTTGCAGC
ACATCCCCCTTTCGCCAGCTGGCGTAATAGCGAAGAGGCCCGCACCGATCGCCCTTCCCAACAGTTGCGC
AGCCTGAATGGCGAATGGG
[124 nt withheld, positions 7160-7283]
C
[91 nt withheld, positions 7285-7375]
A
[49 nt withheld, positions 7377-7425]
CCTTTGACGTTGGAGTCCACGTTCTTT
[37 nt withheld, positions 7453-7489]
ACCCTATCTCGGTCTATTCTTTTGATTTATAAGGGATTTTGCCGATTTCGGCCTATTGGTTAAAAAATGA
GCTGATTTAACAAAAATTTAACGCGAATTTTAACAAAATATTAACGCTTACAATTTAGGTGGCACTTTTC
GGGGAAATGTGCGCGGAACCCCTATTTGTTTATTTTTCTAAATACATTCAAATATGTATCCGCTCATGAG
ACAATAACCCTGATAAATGCTTCAATAATATTGAAAAAGGAAGAGTATGAGTATTCAACATTTCCGTGTC
GCCCTTATTCCCTTTTTTGCGGCATTTTGCCTTCCTGTTTTTGCTCACCCAGAAACGCTGGTGAAAGTAA
AAGATGCTGAAGATCAGTTGGGTGCACGAGTGGGTTACATCGAACTGGATCTCAACAGCGGTAAGATCCT
TGAGAGTTTTCGCCCCGAAGAACGTTTTCCAATGATGAGCACTTTTAAAGTTCTGCTATGTGGCGCGGTA
TTATCCCGTATTGACGCCGGGCAAGAGCAACTCGGTCGCCGCATACACTATTCTCAGAATGACTTGGTTG
AGTACTCACCAGTCACAGAAAAGCATCTTACGGATGGCATGACAGTAAGAGAATTATGCAGTGCTGCCAT
AACCATGAGTGATAACACTGCGGCCAACTTACTTCTGACAACGATCGGAGGACCGAAGGAGCTAACCGCT
TTTTTGCACAACATGGGGGATCATGTAACTCGCCTTGATCGTTGGGAACCGGAGCTGAATGAAGCCATAC
CAAACGACGAGCGTGACACCACGATGCCTGTAGCAATGGCAACAACGTTGCGCAAACTATTAACTGGCGA
ACTACTTACTCTAGCTTCCCGGCAACAATTAATAGACTGGATGGAGGCGGATAAAGTTGCAGGACCACTT
CTGCGCTCGGCCCTTCCGGCTGGCTGGTTTATTGCTGATAAATCTGGAGCCGGTGAGCGTGGGTCTCGCG
GTATCATTGCAGCACTGGGGCCAGATGGTAAGCCCTCCCGTATCGTAGTTATCTACACGACGGGGAGTCA
GGCAACTATGGATGAACGAAATAGACAGATCGCTGAGATAGGTGCCTCACTGATTAAGCATTGGTAACTG
TCAGACCAAGTTTACTCATATATACTTTAGATTGATTTAAAACTTCATTTTTAATTTAAAAGGATCTAGG
TGAAGATCCTTTTTGATAATCTCATGACCAAAATCCCTTAACGTGAGTTTTCGTTCCACTGAGCGTCAGA
CCCCGTAGAAAAGATCAAAGGATCTTCTTGAGATCCTTTTTTTCTGCGCGTAATCTGCTGCTTGCAAACA
AAAAAACCACCGCTACCAGCGGTGGTTTGTTTGCCGGATCAAGAGCTACCAACTCTTTTTCCGAAGGTAA
CTGGCTTCAGCAGAGCGCAGATACCAAATACTGTTCTTCTAGTGTAGCCGTAGTTAGGCCACCACTTCAA
GAACTCTGTAGCACCGCCTACATACCTCGCTCTGCTAATCCTGTTACCAGTGGCTGCTGCCAGTGGCGAT
AAGTCGTGTCTTACCGGGTTGGACTCAAGACGATAGTTACCGGATAAGGCGCAGCGGTCGGGCTGAACGG
GGGGTTCGTGCACACAGCCCAGCTTGGAGCGAACGACCTACACCGAACTGAGATACCTACAGCGTGAGCT
ATGAGAAAGCGCCACGCTTCCCGAAGGGAGAAAGGCGGACAGGTATCCGGTAAGCGGCAGGGTCGGAACA
GGAGAGCGCACGAGGGAGCTTCCAGGGGGAAACGCCTGGTATCTTTATAGTCCTGTCGGGTTTCGCCACC
TCTGACTTGAGCGTCGATTTTTGTGATGCTCGTCAGGGGGGCGGAGCCTATGGAAAAACGCCAGCAACGC
GGCCTTTTTACGGTTCCTGGCCTTTTGCTGGCCTTTTGCTCACATGTTCTTTCCTGCGTTATCCCCTGAT
TCTGTGGATAACCGTATTACCGCCTTTGAGTGAGCTGATACCGCTCGCCGCAGCCGAACGACCGAGCGCA
GCGAGTCAGTGAGCGAGGAAGCGGAAGAGCGCCCAATACGCAAACCGCCTCTCCCCGCGCGTTGGCCGAT
TCATTAATGCAGCTGGCACGACAGGTTTCCCGACTGGAAAGCGGGCAGTGAGCGCAACGCAATTAATGTG
AGTTAGCTCACTCATTAGGCACCCCAGGCTTTACACTTTATGCTTCCGGCTCGTATGTTGTGTGGAATTG
TGAGCGGATAACAATTTCACACAGGAAACAGCTATGACCATGATTACGCCAAGCGCGCAATTAACCCTCA
CTAAAGGGAACAAAAGCTGGAGCTGCAAGC
