>Addgene plasmid #141924 | TFORF2103 | depositor partial sequence | sequence record 277909 | Insert
ACCGCCACCATGTCCCTGCCCCCCATAAGACTGCCCAGCCCCTATGGCTCTGATCGGCTGGTACAGCTAG
CAGCCAGGCTCCGGCCAGCACTCTGTGATACTCTGATCACCGTAGGGAGCCAGGAGTTCCCCGCCCACAG
CCTGGTGCTAGCAGGTGTCAGCCAGCAGCTGGGCCGCAGGGGCCAGTGGGCTCTGGGAGAAGGCATCAGC
CCTTCTACCTTTGCCCAGCTCCTGAACTTTGTGTATGGGGAGAGTGTAGAGCTGCAGCCTGGAGAGCTAA
GGCCCCTTCAGGAGGCGGCCAGGGCCTTGGGAGTGCAGTCCCTGGAAGAGGCATGCTGGAGGGCTCGAGG
GGACAGGGCTAAAAAGCCAGATCCAGGCCTGAAGAAACATCAGGAGGAGCCAGAGAAACCCTCAAGGAAT
CCTGAGAGAGAACTGGGGGACCCTGGAGAGAAGCAGAAACCAGAACAGGTTTCTAGAACTGGTGGGAGAG
AACAGGAGATGTTGCACAAGCACTCGCCACCAAGAGGCAGACCCGAGATGGCAGGAGCAACGCAGGAGGC
TCAGCAGGAACAGACCAGGTCAAAGGAGAAACGCCTCCAAGCCCCTGTTGGCCAAAGGGGAGCAGATGGG
AAGCATGGAGTGCTCACGTGGTTGAGGGAAAATCCAGGGGGCTCTGAGGAAAGTCTGCGCAAGCTCCCTG
GCCCCCTTCCCCCAGCAGGCTCCCTGCAAACCAGCGTCACCCCTAGGCCCTCGTGGGCTGAGGCCCCTTG
GTTGGTGGGGGGCCAGCCTGCCCTGTGGAGCATCCTGCTGATGCCGCCCAGATATGGCATTCCCTTCTAC
CATAGCACCCCCACCACTGGAGCCTGGCAGGAGGTCTGGCGGGAACAGAGGATCCCACTGTCCCTAAATG
CCCCCAAAGGGCTCTGGAGCCAGAACCAGTTGGCCTCCTCCAGCCCTACCCCAGGTTCCCTCCCCCAGGG
CCCCGCACAGCTCAGCCCTGGGGAGATGGAAGAGTCTGATCAGGGGCACACAGGCGCACTTGCAACCTGT
GCGGGTCATGAGGACAAGGCAGGCTGCCCACCTCGCCCGCACCCTCCCCCGGCCCCTCCTGCTCGGTCTC
GGCCCTATGCGTGCTCTGTCTGTGGAAAGAGGTTTTCACTCAAGCATCAGATGGAGACGCACTACCGAGT
CCACACAGGAGAGAAGCCCTTCTCCTGTAGCCTTTGTCCTCAGCGCTCCCGGGACTTCTCGGCCATGACC
AAGCACCTGCGGACACACGGGGCCGCTCCGTACCGCTGCTCCCTGTGCGGGGCCGGCTGTCCCAGCCTGG
CCTCCATGCAGGCGCACATGCGCGGTCACTCGCCCAGCCAACTCCCGCCCGGATGGACCATCCGCTCCAC
CTTCCTCTACTCCTCCTCGAGGCCGTCTCGGCCCTCGACCTCTCCCTGTTGTCCTTCTTCCTCCACCACC
TAGTAATGAACTAGTCCGTAACTTGAAAGTATTTCGATTTCTTGGCTTTATATATCTTGTGGAAAGGACG
ATACTCTATGCCGAGACACCGTCAA
