>Addgene plasmid #141924 | TFORF2103 | depositor partial sequence | sequence record 277910 | Barcode
TACTCTATGCCGAGACACCGTCAA
